Addgene plasmid #203859: Tet-O-FUW-NR4A1-P2A-mCherry
Purpose: Tet-inducible lentiviral plasmid expressing NR4A1-P2A-mCherry, with ORF specific barcode close to 3'LTR site
Depositing lab: Andrea Califano. Depositing organization: Columbia University. Publication: Systematic elucidation and pharmacological targeting of tumor-infiltrating regulatory T cell master regulators. Obradovic A, Ager C, Turunen M, Nirschl T, Khosravi-Maharlooei M, Iuga A, Jackson CM, Yegnasubramanian S, Tomassoni L, Fernandez EC, McCann P, Rogava M, DeMarzo AM, Kochel CM, Allaf M, Bivalacqua T, Lim M, Realubit R, Karan C, Drake CG, Califano A. Cancer Cell. 2023 May 8;41(5):933-949.e11. doi: 10.1016/j.ccell.2023.04.003. Epub 2023 Apr 27. PubMed 37116491.
Backbone
  Vector backbone: Tet-O-FUW
  Vector type: Mammalian Expression
Growth in bacteria
  Bacterial resistance: Ampicillin, 100 μg/mL
  Growth temperature: 30°C
  Growth strain: NEB Stable
  Copy number: High Copy
Gene/Insert
  Gene/Insert name: NR4A1
  Species: H. sapiens (human)
  Entrez Gene: NR4A1 (a.k.a. GFRP1, HMR, N10, NAK-1, NGFIB, NP10, NUR77, TR3)
  Cloning method: Restriction Enzyme; 5′ cloning site unknown (unknown if destroyed)
Terms and licenses: Academic/Nonprofit Terms; Industry Terms: Not Available to Industry
How to cite: Tet-O-FUW-NR4A1-P2A-mCherry was a gift from Andrea Califano (Addgene plasmid # 203859 ; http://n2t.net/addgene:203859 ; RRID:Addgene_203859)
