[The description below was written by a language model from this plasmid's Addgene catalogue record and pLannotate feature annotations shown in this document.]
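Description:
Tet-O-FUW-NR4A1-P2A-mCherry is a doxycycline/tetracycline-inducible HIV-1-based lentiviral transfer plasmid of about 11 kb, built on the Tet-O-FUW backbone for expression in mammalian cells. It is propagated in E. coli through a high-copy ColE1/pUC-type origin with ampicillin resistance (AmpR under its own bla promoter). The backbone also carries an f1 origin and an SV40/EM7-driven BleoR cassette, which lies outside the LTR-flanked region and so would not be transferred with the viral genome. The catalogue lists a recombination-deficient growth strain, which is common for repeat-containing lentiviral plasmids.

Viral genomic RNA is transcribed from a CMV enhancer/promoter fused to a truncated 5' LTR. It is followed by the Ψ packaging signal with a gag fragment, the RRE for Rev-dependent nuclear export, and the cPPT/CTS. The internal expression cassette consists of a tetracycline response element (tetO repeats) joined to a minimal CMV promoter, so transcription depends on a tet transactivator, which this plasmid does not encode and which must be supplied separately. This promoter drives the human orphan nuclear receptor NR4A1 (NUR77), linked to mCherry by a P2A self-cleaving peptide. The P2A is named in the record but is not annotated separately in the feature table. The two proteins are made from one transcript, and red fluorescence reports induced cells. A WPRE downstream enhances transcript expression, followed by the 3' LTR region and a bGH polyadenylation signal.

According to the record, an ORF-specific barcode sits close to the 3' LTR, although it is not annotated in the feature table. Such a barcode would let the delivered ORF be identified by sequencing, for example in pooled overexpression experiments. The associated publication concerns master regulators of tumor-infiltrating regulatory T cells.
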