Features (pLannotate 1.2.2; 32 found; start..end, strand, type, name):
     34..86      -  misc_feature   bom (fragment): basis of mobility region from pBR322
    241..620     +  enhancer       CMV enhancer: human cytomegalovirus immediate early enhancer
    621..820     +  promoter       CMV promoter: human cytomegalovirus (CMV) immediate early promoter
    838..1018    +  LTR            5' LTR (truncated): truncated 5' long terminal repeat (LTR) from HIV-1
   1065..1190    +  misc_feature   HIV-1 Ψ: packaging signal of human immunodeficiency virus type 1
   1174..1537    +  CDS            HIV-1 gag (fragment): gag protein from human immunodeficiency virus 1; gag
   1683..1916    +  misc_feature   RRE: The Rev response element (RRE) of HIV-1 allows for Rev-dependent mRNA export from the nucleus to the cytoplasm.
   2293..2393    +  CDS            Rev (fragment): human immunodeficiency virus 1 (HIV-1) Rev protein; rev; enhances nuclear export of unspliced and incompletely spliced viral mRNAs
   2443..2560    +  misc_feature   cPPT/CTS: central polypurine tract and central termination sequence of HIV-1
   2617..2860    +  protein_bind   tetracycline response element (fragment): contains seven copies of the tetracycline operator tetO tetracycline repressor TetR
   2878..2916    +  promoter       minimal CMV promoter: human cytomegalovirus (CMV) immediate early promoter
   3023..4816    +  CDS            NR4A1: NR4A1_HUMAN - Also known as GFRP1, HMR, NAK1. Experimental evidence at protein level: Swiss-Prot protein existence level 1. Orphan nuclear receptor. May act concomitantly with NURR1 in regulating the expression of delayed-early genes during liver regeneration. Binds the NGFI-B response element (NBRE) 5'-AAAAGGTCA-3' (By similarity). May inhibit NF-kappa-B transactivation of IL2. Participates in energy homeostasis by sequestrating the kinase STK11 in the nucleus, thereby attenuating cytoplasmic AMPK activation. Plays a role in the vascular response to injury (By similarity). From Homo sapiens (
   4907..5611    +  CDS            mCherry: mCherry is a basic (constitutively fluorescent) red fluorescent protein published in 2004, derived from Discosoma sp.. It is reported to be a very rapidly-maturing monomer with low acid sensitivity.
   5637..6225    +  misc_feature   WPRE: woodchuck hepatitis virus posttranscriptional regulatory element
   6210..6572    +  CDS            nef (fragment): NEF_HV1LA - Experimental evidence at protein level: Swiss-Prot protein existence level 1. Extracellular Nef protein targets CD4(+) T-lymphocytes for apoptosis by interacting with CXCR4 surface receptors. From Human immunodeficiency virus type 1 group M subtype B (isolate Lai) (HIV-1).
   6619..6788    +  LTR            5' LTR (fragment): 5' long terminal repeat (LTR) from HIV-1
   6796..6976    +  LTR            5' LTR (truncated): truncated 5' long terminal repeat (LTR) from HIV-1
   7008..7232    +  polyA_signal   bGH poly(A) signal: bovine growth hormone polyadenylation signal
   7236..7257    +  promoter       SV40 promoter (fragment): SV40 enhancer and early promoter
   7278..7706    +  rep_origin     f1 ori (sequence partly withheld): f1 bacteriophage origin of replication; arrow indicates direction of (+) strand synthesis
   7720..8049    +  promoter       SV40 promoter: SV40 enhancer and early promoter
   8097..8144    +  promoter       EM7 promoter: synthetic bacterial promoter&nbsp
   8163..8537    +  CDS            BleoR: antibiotic-binding protein; Sh ble from Streptoalloteichus hindustanus; confers resistance to bleomycin, phleomycin, and Zeocin™
   8547..8672    +  CDS            ble (fragment): BLE_KLEPN - Experimental evidence at protein level: Swiss-Prot protein existence level 1. Binding protein with a strong affinity to the bleomycin family of antibiotics. Binds to CL990; an antimitotic-antibiotic compound. From Klebsiella pneumoniae.
   8667..8788    +  polyA_signal   SV40 poly(A) signal: SV40 polyadenylation signal
   8859..8881    -  protein_bind   lac operator (fragment): The lac repressor binds to the lac operator to inhibit transcription in E. coli. This inhibition can be relieved by adding lactose or isopropyl-β-D-thiogalactopyranoside (IPTG). lac repressor encoded by lacI
   8885..8915    -  promoter       lac promoter: promoter for the E. coli lac operon
   8930..8951    -  protein_bind   CAP binding site: CAP binding activates transcription in the presence of cAMP. E. coli catabolite activator protein
   8964..9056    -  CDS            lacI (fragment): lac repressor; lacI; The lac repressor binds to the lac operator to inhibit transcription in E. coli. This inhibition can be relieved by adding lactose or isopropyl-β-D-thiogalactopyranoside (IPTG).
   9239..9827    -  rep_origin     ori: high-copy-number ColE1/pMB1/pBR322/pUC origin of replication
   9998..10858   -  CDS            AmpR: β-lactamase; bla; confers resistance to ampicillin, carbenicillin, and related antibiotics
  10859..10963   -  promoter       AmpR promoter: bla
>Addgene plasmid #203859 | Tet-O-FUW-NR4A1-P2A-mCherry | addgene full sequence | sequence record 402983 | Addgene NGS Result
GACGTCGACGGATCGGGAGATCTCCCGATCCCCTATGGTGCACTCTCAGTACAATCTGCTCTGATGCCGC
ATAGTTAAGCCAGTATCTGCTCCCTGCTTGTGTGTTGGAGGTCGCTGAGTAGTGCGCGAGCAAAATTTAA
GCTACAACAAGGCAAGGCTTGACCGACAATTGCATGAAGAATCTGCTTAGGGTTAGGCGTTTTGCGCTGC
TTCGCGATGTACGGGCCAGATATACGCGTTGACATTGATTATTGACTAGTTATTAATAGTAATCAATTAC
GGGGTCATTAGTTCATAGCCCATATATGGAGTTCCGCGTTACATAACTTACGGTAAATGGCCCGCCTGGC
TGACCGCCCAACGACCCCCGCCCATTGACGTCAATAATGACGTATGTTCCCATAGTAACGCCAATAGGGA
CTTTCCATTGACGTCAATGGGTGGAGTATTTACGGTAAACTGCCCACTTGGCAGTACATCAAGTGTATCA
TATGCCAAGTACGCCCCCTATTGACGTCAATGACGGTAAATGGCCCGCCTGGCATTATGCCCAGTACATG
ACCTTATGGGACTTTCCTACTTGGCAGTACATCTACGTATTAGTCATCGCTATTACCATGGTGATGCGGT
TTTGGCAGTACATCAATGGGCGTGGATAGCGGTTTGACTCACGGGGATTTCCAAGTCTCCACCCCATTGA
CGTCAATGGGAGTTTGTTTTGGCACCAAAATCAACGGGACTTTCCAAAATGTCGTAACAACTCCGCCCCA
TTGACGCAAATGGGCGGTAGGCGTGTACGGTGGGAGGTCTATATAAGCAGCGCGTTTTGCCTGTACTGGG
TCTCTCTGGTTAGACCAGATCTGAGCCTGGGAGCTCTCTGGCTAACTAGGGAACCCACTGCTTAAGCCTC
AATAAAGCTTGCCTTGAGTGCTTCAAGTAGTGTGTGCCCGTCTGTTGTGTGACTCTGGTAACTAGAGATC
CCTCAGACCCTTTTAGTCAGTGTGGAAAATCTCTAGCAGTGGCGCCCGAACAGGGACTTGAAAGCGAAAG
GGAAACCAGAGGAGCTCTCTCGACGCAGGACTCGGCTTGCTGAAGCGCGCACGGCAAGAGGCGAGGGGCG
GCGACTGGTGAGTACGCCAAAAATTTTGACTAGCGGAGGCTAGAAGGAGAGAGATGGGTGCGAGAGCGTC
AGTATTAAGCGGGGGAGAATTAGATCGCGATGGGAAAAAATTCGGTTAAGGCCAGGGGGAAAGAAAAAAT
ATAAATTAAAACATATAGTATGGGCAAGCAGGGAGCTAGAACGATTCGCAGTTAATCCTGGCCTGTTAGA
AACATCAGAAGGCTGTAGACAAATACTGGGACAGCTACAACCATCCCTTCAGACAGGATCAGAAGAACTT
AGATCATTATATAATACAGTAGCAACCCTCTATTGTGTGCATCAAAGGATAGAGATAAAAGACACCAAGG
AAGCTTTAGACAAGATAGAGGAAGAGCAAAACAAAAGTAAGACCACCGCACAGCAAGCGGCCGCTGATCT
TCAGACCTGGAGGAGGAGATATGAGGGACAATTGGAGAAGTGAATTATATAAATATAAAGTAGTAAAAAT
TGAACCATTAGGAGTAGCACCCACCAAGGCAAAGAGAAGAGTGGTGCAGAGAGAAAAAAGAGCAGTGGGA
ATAGGAGCTTTGTTCCTTGGGTTCTTGGGAGCAGCAGGAAGCACTATGGGCGCAGCGTCAATGACGCTGA
CGGTACAGGCCAGACAATTATTGTCTGGTATAGTGCAGCAGCAGAACAATTTGCTGAGGGCTATTGAGGC
GCAACAGCATCTGTTGCAACTCACAGTCTGGGGCATCAAGCAGCTCCAGGCAAGAATCCTGGCTGTGGAA
AGATACCTAAAGGATCAACAGCTCCTGGGGATTTGGGGTTGCTCTGGAAAACTCATTTGCACCACTGCTG
TGCCTTGGAATGCTAGTTGGAGTAATAAATCTCTGGAACAGATTTGGAATCACACGACCTGGATGGAGTG
GGACAGAGAAATTAACAATTACACAAGCTTAATACACTCCTTAATTGAAGAATCGCAAAACCAGCAAGAA
AAGAATGAACAAGAATTATTGGAATTAGATAAATGGGCAAGTTTGTGGAATTGGTTTAACATAACAAATT
GGCTGTGGTATATAAAATTATTCATAATGATAGTAGGAGGCTTGGTAGGTTTAAGAATAGTTTTTGCTGT
ACTTTCTATAGTGAATAGAGTTAGGCAGGGATATTCACCATTATCGTTTCAGACCCACCTCCCAACCCCG
AGGGGACCCGACAGGCCCGAAGGAATAGAAGAAGAAGGTGGAGAGAGAGACAGAGACAGATCCATTCGAT
TAGTGAACGGATCGGCACTGCGTGCGCCAATTCTGCAGACAAATGGCAGTATTCATCCACAATTTTAAAA
GAAAAGGGGGGATTGGGGGGTACAGTGCAGGGGAAAGAATAGTAGACATAATAGCAACAGACATACAAAC
TAAAGAATTACAAAAACAAATTACAAAAATTCAAAATTTTCGGGTTTATTACAGGGACAGCAGAGATCCA
GTTTGGTTAGATCTCGAGTTTACCACTCCCTATCAGTGATAGAGAAAAGTGAAAGTCGAGTTTACCACTC
CCTATCAGTGATAGAGAAAAGTGAAAGTCGAGTTTACCACTCCCTATCAGTGATAGAGAAAAGTGAAAGT
CGAGTTTACCACTCCCTATCAGTGATAGAGAAAAGTGAAAGTCGAGTTTACCACTCCCTATCAGTGATAG
AGAAAAGTGAAAGTCGAGTTTACCACTCCCTATCAGTGATAGAGAAAAGTGGAAGTCGAGCTCGGTACCC
GGGTCGAGGTAGGCGTGTACGGTGGGAGGCCTATATAAGCAGAGCTCGTTTAGTGAACCGTCAGATCGCC
TGGAGACGCCATCCACGCTGTTTTGACCTCCATAGAAGACACCGGGACCGATCCAGCCTCCGCGGCCCCG
AATTCCGCCACCATGCCCTGTATCCAAGCCCAATATGGGACACCAGCACCGAGTCCGGGACCCCGTGACC
ACCTGGCAAGCGACCCCCTGACCCCTGAGTTCATCAAGCCCACCATGGACCTGGCCAGCCCCGAGGCAGC
CCCCGCTGCCCCCACTGCCCTGCCCAGCTTCAGCACCTTCATGGACGGCTACACAGGAGAGTTTGACACC
TTCCTCTACCAGCTGCCAGGAACAGTCCAGCCATGCTCCTCAGCCTCCTCCTCGGCCTCCTCCACATCCT
CGTCCTCAGCCACCTCCCCTGCCTCTGCCTCCTTCAAGTTCGAGGACTTCCAGGTGTACGGCTGCTACCC
CGGCCCCCTGAGCGGCCCAGTGGATGAGGCCCTGTCCTCCAGTGGCTCTGACTACTATGGCAGCCCCTGC
TCGGCCCCGTCGCCCTCCACGCCCAGCTTCCAGCCGCCCCAGCTCTCTCCCTGGGATGGCTCCTTCGGCC
ACTTCTCGCCCAGCCAGACTTACGAAGGCCTGCGGGCATGGACAGAGCAGCTGCCCAAAGCCTCTGGGCC
CCCACAGCCTCCAGCCTTCTTTTCCTTCAGTCCTCCCACCGGCCCCAGCCCCAGCCTGGCCCAGAGCCCC
CTGAAGTTGTTCCCCTCACAGGCCACCCACCAGCTGGGGGAGGGAGAGAGCTATTCCATGCCTACGGCCT
TCCCAGGTTTGGCACCCACTTCTCCACACCTTGAGGGCTCGGGGATACTGGATACACCCGTGACCTCAAC
CAAGGCCCGGAGCGGGGCCCCAGGTGGAAGTGAAGGCCGCTGTGCTGTGTGTGGGGACAACGCTTCATGC
CAGCATTATGGTGTCCGCACATGTGAGGGCTGCAAGGGCTTCTTCAAGCGCACAGTGCAGAAAAACGCCA
AGTACATCTGCCTGGCTAACAAGGACTGCCCTGTGGACAAGAGGCGGCGAAACCGCTGCCAGTTCTGCCG
CTTCCAGAAGTGCCTGGCGGTGGGCATGGTGAAGGAAGTTGTCCGAACAGACAGCCTGAAGGGGCGGCGG
GGCCGGCTACCTTCAAAACCCAAGCAGCCCCCAGATGCCTCCCCTGCCAATCTCCTCACTTCCCTGGTCC
GTGCACACCTGGACTCAGGGCCCAGCACTGCCAAACTGGACTACTCCAAGTTCCAGGAGCTGGTGCTGCC
CCACTTTGGGAAGGAAGATGCTGGGGATGTACAGCAGTTCTACGACCTGCTCTCCGGTTCTCTGGAGGTC
ATCCGCAAGTGGGCGGAGAAGATCCCTGGCTTTGCTGAGCTGTCACCGGCTGACCAGGACCTGTTGCTGG
AGTCGGCCTTCCTGGAGCTCTTCATCCTCCGCCTGGCGTACAGGTCTAAGCCAGGCGAGGGCAAGCTCAT
CTTCTGCTCAGGCCTGGTGCTACACCGGCTGCAGTGTGCCCGTGGCTTCGGGGACTGGATTGACAGTATC
CTGGCCTTCTCAAGGTCCCTGCACAGCTTGCTTGTCGATGTCCCTGCCTTCGCCTGCCTCTCTGCCCTTG
TCCTCATCACCGACCGGCATGGGCTGCAGGAGCCGCGGCGGGTGGAGGAGCTGCAGAACCGCATCGCCAG
CTGCCTGAAGGAGCACGTGGCAGCTGTGGCGGGCGAGCCCCAGCCAGCCAGCTGCCTGTCACGTCTGTTG
GGCAAACTGCCCGAGCTGCGGACCCTGTGCACCCAGGGCCTGCAGCGCATCTTCTACCTCAAGCTGGAGG
ACTTGGTGCCCCCTCCACCCATCATTGACAAGATCTTCATGGACACGCTGCCCTTCACGCGTGAATTCGA
TGGATCCGGGGCCACCAACTTTTCCCTGCTGAAGCAGGCTGGCGACGTCGAGGAGAACCCTGGCCCTGGC
TCCGGAGTGAGCAAGGGCGAGGAGGATAACATGGCCATCATCAAGGAGTTCATGCGCTTCAAGGTGCACA
TGGAGGGCTCCGTGAACGGCCACGAGTTCGAGATCGAGGGCGAGGGCGAGGGCCGCCCCTACGAGGGCAC
CCAGACCGCCAAGCTGAAGGTGACCAAGGGTGGCCCCCTGCCCTTCGCCTGGGACATCCTGTCCCCTCAG
TTCATGTACGGCTCCAAGGCCTACGTGAAGCACCCCGCCGACATCCCCGACTACTTGAAGCTGTCCTTCC
CCGAGGGCTTCAAGTGGGAGCGCGTGATGAACTTCGAGGACGGCGGCGTGGTGACCGTGACCCAGGACTC
CTCCCTGCAGGACGGCGAGTTCATCTACAAGGTGAAGCTGCGCGGCACCAACTTCCCCTCCGACGGCCCC
GTAATGCAGAAGAAGACCATGGGCTGGGAGGCCTCCTCCGAGCGGATGTACCCCGAGGACGGCGCCCTGA
AGGGCGAGATCAAGCAGAGGCTGAAGCTGAAGGACGGCGGCCACTACGACGCTGAGGTCAAGACCACCTA
CAAGGCCAAGAAGCCCGTGCAGCTGCCCGGCGCCTACAACGTCAACATCAAGTTGGACATCACCTCCCAC
AACGAGGACTACACCATCGTGGAACAGTACGAACGCGCCGAGGGCCGCCACTCCACCGGCGGCATGGACG
AGCTGTACAAGTGAATCTAGAACGCGTTAAGTCGACAATCAACCTCTGGATTACAAAATTTGTGAAAGAT
TGACTGGTATTCTTAACTATGTTGCTCCTTTTACGCTATGTGGATACGCTGCTTTAATGCCTTTGTATCA
TGCTATTGCTTCCCGTATGGCTTTCATTTTCTCCTCCTTGTATAAATCCTGGTTGCTGTCTCTTTATGAG
GAGTTGTGGCCCGTTGTCAGGCAACGTGGCGTGGTGTGCACTGTGTTTGCTGACGCAACCCCCACTGGTT
GGGGCATTGCCACCACCTGTCAGCTCCTTTCCGGGACTTTCGCTTTCCCCCTCCCTATTGCCACGGCGGA
ACTCATCGCCGCCTGCCTTGCCCGCTGCTGGACAGGGGCTCGGCTGTTGGGCACTGACAATTCCGTGGTG
TTGTCGGGGAAATCATCGTCCTTTCCTTGGCTGCTCGCCTGTGTTGCCACCTGGATTCTGCGCGGGACGT
CCTTCTGCTACGTCCCTTCGGCCCTCAATCCAGCGGACCTTCCTTCCCGCGGCCTGCTGCCGGCTCTGCG
GCCTCTTCCGCGTCTTCGCCTTCGCCCTCAGACGAGTCGGATCTCCCTTTGGGCCGCTTCCCCGCATCGA
TACCGTCGACCTCGAGACCTAGAAAAACATGGAGCAATCACAAGTAGCAATACAGCAGCTACCAATGCTG
ATTGTGCCTGGCTAGAAGCACAAGAGGAGGAGGAGGTGGGTTTTCCAGTCACACCTCAGGTACCTTTAAG
ACCAATGACTTACAAGGCAGCTGTAGATCTTAGCCACTTTTTAAAAGAAAAGGGGGGACTGGAAGGGCTA
ATTCACTCCCAACGAAGACAAGATATCCTTGATCTGTGGATCTACCACACACAAGGCTACTTCCCTGATT
GGCAGAACTACACACCAGGGCCAGGGATCAGATATCCACTGACCTTTGGATGGTGCTACAAGGCTAGKKR
MRMKMYYCACGGTTGCGCGTCCGTATCAACTAGCAGAACTAGTACCAGTTGAGCAAGAGAAGGTAGAAGA
AGCCAATGAAGGAGAGAACACCCGCTTGTTACACCCTGTGAGCCTGCATGGGATGGATGACCCGGAGAGA
GAAGTATTAGAGTGGAGGTTTGACAGCCGCCTAGCATTTCATCACATGGCCCGAGAGCTGCATCCGGACT
GTACTGGGTCTCTCTGGTTAGACCAGATCTGAGCCTGGGAGCTCTCTGGCTAACTAGGGAACCCACTGCT
TAAGCCTCAATAAAGCTTGCCTTGAGTGCTTCAAGTAGTGTGTGCCCGTCTGTTGTGTGACTCTGGTAAC
TAGAGATCCCTCAGACCCTTTTAGTCAGTGTGGAAAATCTCTAGCAGGGCCCGTTTAAACCCGCTGATCA
GCCTCGACTGTGCCTTCTAGTTGCCAGCCATCTGTTGTTTGCCCCTCCCCCGTGCCTTCCTTGACCCTGG
AAGGTGCCACTCCCACTGTCCTTTCCTAATAAAATGAGGAAATTGCATCGCATTGTCTGAGTAGGTGTCA
TTCTATTCTGGGGGGTGGGGTGGGGCAGGACAGCAAGGGGGAGGATTGGGAAGACAATAGCAGGCATGCT
GGGGATGCGGTGGGCTCTATGGCTTCTGAGGCGGAAAGAACCAGCTGGGGCTCTAGGGGGTATCCCC
[124 nt withheld, positions 7278-7401]
C
[91 nt withheld, positions 7403-7493]
A
[49 nt withheld, positions 7495-7543]
CCTTTGACGTTGGAGTCCACGTTCTTT
[37 nt withheld, positions 7571-7607]
ACCCTATCTCGGTCTATTCTTTTGATTTATAAGGGATTTTGCCGATTTCGGCCTATTGGTTAAAAAATGA
GCTGATTTAACAAAAATTTAACGCGAATTAATTCTGTGGAATGTGTGTCAGTTAGGGTGTGGAAAGTCCC
CAGGCTCCCCAGCAGGCAGAAGTATGCAAAGCATGCATCTCAATTAGTCAGCAACCAGGTGTGGAAAGTC
CCCAGGCTCCCCAGCAGGCAGAAGTATGCAAAGCATGCATCTCAATTAGTCAGCAACCATAGTCCCGCCC
CTAACTCCGCCCATCCCGCCCCTAACTCCGCCCAGTTCCGCCCATTCTCCGCCCCATGGCTGACTAATTT
TTTTTATTTATGCAGAGGCCGAGGCCGCCTCTGCCTCTGAGCTATTCCAGAAGTAGTGAGGAGGCTTTTT
TGGAGGCCTAGGCTTTTGCAAAAAGCTCCCGGGAGCTTGTATATCCATTTTCGGATCTGATCAGCACGTG
TTGACAATTAATCATCGGCATAGTATATCGGCATAGTATAATACGACAAGGTGAGGAACTAAACCATGGC
CAAGTTGACCAGTGCCGTTCCGGTGCTCACCGCGCGCGACGTCGCCGGAGCGGTCGAGTTCTGGACCGAC
CGGCTCGGGTTCTCCCGGGACTTCGTGGAGGACGACTTCGCCGGTGTGGTCCGGGACGACGTGACCCTGT
TCATCAGCGCGGTCCAGGACCAGGTGGTGCCGGACAACACCCTGGCCTGGGTGTGGGTGCGCGGCCTGGA
CGAGCTGTACGCCGAGTGGTCGGAGGTCGTGTCCACGAACTTCCGGGACGCCTCCGGGCCGGCCATGACC
GAGATCGGCGAGCAGCCGTGGGGGCGGGAGTTCGCCCTGCGCGACCCGGCCGGCAACTGCGTGCACTTCG
TGGCCGAGGAGCAGGACTGACACGTGCTACGAGATTTCGATTCCACCGCCGCCTTCTATGAAAGGTTGGG
CTTCGGAATCGTTTTCCGGGACGCCGGCTGGATGATCCTCCAGCGCGGGGATCTCATGCTGGAGTTCTTC
GCCCACCCCAACTTGTTTATTGCAGCTTATAATGGTTACAAATAAAGCAATAGCATCACAAATTTCACAA
ATAAAGCATTTTTTTCACTGCATTCTAGTTGTGGTTTGTCCAAACTCATCAATGTATCTTATCATGTCTG
TATACCGTCGACCTCTAGCTAGAGCTTGGCGTAATCATGGTCATAGCTGTTTCCTGTGTGAAATTGTTAT
CCGCTCACAATTCCACACAACATACGAGCCGGAAGCATAAAGTGTAAAGCCTGGGGTGCCTAATGAGTGA
GCTAACTCACATTAATTGCGTTGCGCTCACTGCCCGCTTTCCAGTCGGGAAACCTGTCGTGCCAGCTGCA
TTAATGAATCGGCCAACGCGCGGGGAGAGGCGGTTTGCGTATTGGGCGCTCTTCCGCTTCCTCGCTCACT
GACTCGCTGCGCTCGGTCGTTCGGCTGCGGCGAGCGGTATCAGCTCACTCAAAGGCGGTAATACGGTTAT
CCACAGAATCAGGGGATAACGCAGGAAAGAACATGTGAGCAAAAGGCCAGCAAAAGGCCAGGAACCGTAA
AAAGGCCGCGTTGCTGGCGTTTTTCCATAGGCTCCGCCCCCCTGACGAGCATCACAAAAATCGACGCTCA
AGTCAGAGGTGGCGAAACCCGACAGGACTATAAAGATACCAGGCGTTTCCCCCTGGAAGCTCCCTCGTGC
GCTCTCCTGTTCCGACCCTGCCGCTTACCGGATACCTGTCCGCCTTTCTCCCTTCGGGAAGCGTGGCGCT
TTCTCATAGCTCACGCTGTAGGTATCTCAGTTCGGTGTAGGTCGTTCGCTCCAAGCTGGGCTGTGTGCAC
GAACCCCCCGTTCAGCCCGACCGCTGCGCCTTATCCGGTAACTATCGTCTTGAGTCCAACCCGGTAAGAC
ACGACTTATCGCCACTGGCAGCAGCCACTGGTAACAGGATTAGCAGAGCGAGGTATGTAGGCGGTGCTAC
AGAGTTCTTGAAGTGGTGGCCTAACTACGGCTACACTAGAAGAACAGTATTTGGTATCTGCGCTCTGCTG
AAGCCAGTTACCTTCGGAAAAAGAGTTGGTAGCTCTTGATCCGGCAAACAAACCACCGCTGGTAGCGGTG
GTTTTTTTGTTTGCAAGCAGCAGATTACGCGCAGAAAAAAAGGATCTCAAGAAGATCCTTTGATCTTTTC
TACGGGGTCTGACGCTCAGTGGAACGAAAACTCACGTTAAGGGATTTTGGTCATGAGATTATCAAAAAGG
ATCTTCACCTAGATCCTTTTAAATTAAAAATGAAGTTTTAAATCAATCTAAAGTATATATGAGTAAACTT
GGTCTGACAGTTACCAATGCTTAATCAGTGAGGCACCTATCTCAGCGATCTGTCTATTTCGTTCATCCAT
AGTTGCCTGACTCCCCGTCGTGTAGATAACTACGATACGGGAGGGCTTACCATCTGGCCCCAGTGCTGCA
ATGATACCGCGAGACCCACGCTCACCGGCTCCAGATTTATCAGCAATAAACCAGCCAGCCGGAAGGGCCG
AGCGCAGAAGTGGTCCTGCAACTTTATCCGCCTCCATCCAGTCTATTAATTGTTGCCGGGAAGCTAGAGT
AAGTAGTTCGCCAGTTAATAGTTTGCGCAACGTTGTTGCCATTGCTACAGGCATCGTGGTGTCACGCTCG
TCGTTTGGTATGGCTTCATTCAGCTCCGGTTCCCAACGATCAAGGCGAGTTACATGATCCCCCATGTTGT
GCAAAAAAGCGGTTAGCTCCTTCGGTCCTCCGATCGTTGTCAGAAGTAAGTTGGCCGCAGTGTTATCACT
CATGGTTATGGCAGCACTGCATAATTCTCTTACTGTCATGCCATCCGTAAGATGCTTTTCTGTGACTGGT
GAGTACTCAACCAAGTCATTCTGAGAATAGTGTATGCGGCGACCGAGTTGCTCTTGCCCGGCGTCAATAC
GGGATAATACCGCGCCACATAGCAGAACTTTAAAAGTGCTCATCATTGGAAAACGTTCTTCGGGGCGAAA
ACTCTCAAGGATCTTACCGCTGTTGAGATCCAGTTCGATGTAACCCACTCGTGCACCCAACTGATCTTCA
GCATCTTTTACTTTTACCAGCGTTTCTGGGTGAGCAAAAACAGGAAGGCAAAATGCCGCAAAAAAGGGAA
TAAGGGCGACACGGAAATGTTGAATACTCATACTCTTCCTTTTTCAATATTATTGAAGCATTTATCAGGG
TTATTGTCTCATGAGCGGATACATATTTGAATGTATTTAGAAAAATAAACAAATAGGGGTTCCGCGCACA
TTTCCCCGAAAAGTGCCACCT
